Addgene plasmid #122213: Foxf1 pGEX4T1
Purpose: Expression of Foxf1 as a GST fusion protein in bacteria
Depositing lab: Paul Herring. Depositing organization: Indiana University School of Medicine, Indianapolis. Publication: The transcription factor Foxf1 binds to serum response factor and myocardin to regulate gene transcription in visceral smooth muscle cells. Hoggatt AM, Kim JR, Ustiyan V, Ren X, Kalin TV, Kalinichenko VV, Herring BP. J Biol Chem. 2013 Oct 4;288(40):28477-87. doi: 10.1074/jbc.M113.478974. Epub 2013 Aug 14. PubMed 23946491.
Backbone
  Vector backbone: pGEX4T1
  Vector type: Bacterial Expression
Growth in bacteria
  Bacterial resistance: Ampicillin, 100 μg/mL
  Growth temperature: 37°C
  Growth strain: DH5alpha
  Copy number: High Copy
Gene/Insert
  Gene/Insert name: Foxf1
  Species: M. musculus (mouse)
  Insert size (bp): 1062
  Entrez Gene: Foxf1 (a.k.a. FREAC1, Foxf1a, Freac-1, HFH-8, Hfh8)
  Tag / fusion protein: GST (N terminal on backbone)
  Cloning method: Restriction Enzyme; 5′ cloning site unknown (unknown if destroyed); 3′ cloning site unknown (unknown if destroyed)
  Sequencing primers: 5′ pGEX 5'
Terms and licenses: Academic/Nonprofit Terms; Industry Terms: Not Available to Industry
How to cite: Foxf1 pGEX4T1 was a gift from Paul Herring (Addgene plasmid # 122213 ; http://n2t.net/addgene:122213 ; RRID:Addgene_122213)
