[The description below was written by a language model from this plasmid's Addgene catalogue record and pLannotate feature annotations shown in this document.]
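Description:
Foxf1 pGEX4T1 is a bacterial expression plasmid built on the pGEX4T1 backbone for producing mouse Foxf1, a forkhead-family transcription factor, as a fusion to glutathione S-transferase in E. coli. The sequenced plasmid is about 6.0 kb. It replicates from a ColE1/pMB1-type origin, recorded as high copy, and is selected with ampicillin through the β-lactamase gene and its own promoter. Short remnants of pBR322 sequence (rop and bom fragments), a lac promoter/lacZα segment and a small E. coli yciV fragment are also annotated; these are backbone carry-over and not part of the expression unit.

The expression cassette begins with the strong hybrid tac promoter followed by a lac operator, which drive the Schistosoma japonicum GST coding sequence. The Foxf1 open reading frame (about 1.06 kb, annotated as a fragment relative to the reference mouse protein) lies a short distance downstream of it, so GST sits at the N terminus of the fusion. The plasmid carries its own lacI gene, so the lac repressor keeps the tac promoter off until it is relieved by IPTG, giving inducible expression independent of the host's repressor level. The linker between GST and the insert is not annotated in the feature table, and the restriction sites used for cloning are not recorded. The GST moiety allows affinity capture of the fusion on glutathione resin, making the construct suited to purifying recombinant Foxf1 and to pull-down style protein interaction assays. This fits the associated study of Foxf1 binding to serum response factor and myocardin in visceral smooth muscle gene regulation.
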