Features (pLannotate 1.2.2; 17 found; start..end, strand, type, name):
      1..29      +  promoter       tac promoter: strong E. coli promoter; hybrid between the trp and lac UV5 promoters
     37..53      +  protein_bind   lac operator: The lac repressor binds to the lac operator to inhibit transcription in E. coli. This inhibition can be relieved by adding lactose or isopropyl-β-D-thiogalactopyranoside (IPTG). lac repressor encoded by lacI
     76..729     +  CDS            GST26_SCHJA: Experimental evidence at protein level: Swiss-Prot protein existence level 1. GST isoenzymes appear to play a central role in the parasite detoxification system. Other functions are also suspected including a role in increasing the solubility of haematin in the parasite gut. From Schistosoma japonicum (Blood fluke).
    763..1821    +  CDS            Foxf1 (fragment): FOXF1_MOUSE - Also known as Fkhl5, Foxf1a, Freac1, Hfh8. Experimental evidence at transcript level: Swiss-Prot protein existence level 2. Probable transcription activator for a number of lung- specific genes. From Mus musculus (Mouse).
   1860..1899    +  CDS            rop (fragment): Rop protein, which maintains plasmids at low copy number; rop
   2001..2041    +  misc_feature   bom (fragment): basis of mobility region from pBR322
   2146..2250    +  promoter       AmpR promoter: bla
   2251..3111    +  CDS            AmpR: β-lactamase; bla; confers resistance to ampicillin, carbenicillin, and related antibiotics
   3282..3870    +  rep_origin     ori: high-copy-number ColE1/pMB1/pBR322/pUC origin of replication
   4056..4107    -  misc_feature   bom (fragment): basis of mobility region from pBR322
   4114..4191    +  promoter       lacI promoter: lacI
   4192..5274    +  CDS            lacI: lac repressor; lacI; The lac repressor binds to the lac operator to inhibit transcription in E. coli. This inhibition can be relieved by adding lactose or isopropyl-β-D-thiogalactopyranoside (IPTG).
   5287..5308    +  protein_bind   CAP binding site: CAP binding activates transcription in the presence of cAMP. E. coli catabolite activator protein
   5323..5353    +  promoter       lac promoter: promoter for the E. coli lac operon
   5361..5377    +  protein_bind   lac operator: The lac repressor binds to the lac operator to inhibit transcription in E. coli. This inhibition can be relieved by adding lactose or isopropyl-β-D-thiogalactopyranoside (IPTG). lac repressor encoded by lacI
   5397..5570    +  CDS            lacZα: LacZα fragment of β-galactosidase; lacZ fragment
   5834..5950    -  CDS            yciV (fragment): RNAAM_ECOLI - Also known as trpH From Escherichia coli (strain K12).
>Addgene plasmid #122213 | Foxf1 pGEX4T1 | addgene full sequence | sequence record 237155 | Addgene NGS Result
TTGACAATTAATCATCGGCTCGTATAATGTGTGGAATTGTGAGCGGATAACAATTTCACACAGGAAACAG
TATTCATGTCCCCTATACTAGGTTATTGGAAAATTAAGGGCCTTGTGCAACCCACTCGACTTCTTTTGGA
ATATCTTGAAGAAAAATATGAAGAGCATTTGTATGAGCGCGATGAAGGTGATAAATGGCGAAACAAAAAG
TTTGAATTGGGTTTGGAGTTTCCCAATCTTCCTTATTATATTGATGGTGATGTTAAATTAACACAGTCTA
TGGCCATCATACGTTATATAGCTGACAAGCACAACATGTTGGGTGGTTGTCCAAAAGAGCGTGCAGAGAT
TTCAATGCTTGAAGGAGCGGTTTTGGATATTAGATACGGTGTTTCGAGAATTGCATATAGTAAAGACTTT
GAAACTCTCAAAGTTGATTTTCTTAGCAAGCTACCTGAAATGCTGAAAATGTTCGAAGATCGTTTATGTC
ATAAAACATATTTAAATGGTGATCATGTAACCCATCCTGACTTCATGTTGTATGACGCTCTTGATGTTGT
TTTATACATGGACCCAATGTGCCTGGATGCGTTCCCAAAATTAGTTTGTTTTAAAAAACGTATTGAAGCT
ATCCCACAAATTGATAAGTACTTGAAATCCAGCAAGTATATAGCATGGCCTTTGCAGGGCTGGCAAGCCA
CGTTTGGTGGTGGCGACCATCCTCCAAAATCGGATCTGGTTCCGCGTGGATCCCCGGAATTCATGGACCC
CGCGGCGGCGGGCCCCACCAAGGCCAAGAAGACCAACGCCGGCGTGCGGCGGCCGGAGAAGCCGCCCTAC
TCGTACATCGCGCTCATCGTCATGGCTATCCAGAGCTCGCCCAGCAAGCGCCTGACCCTCAGCGAGATCT
ACCAGTTTCTTCAGGCGCGCTTCCCCTTCTTCCGCGGCGCCTACCAGGGCTGGAAGAACTCCGTGCGCCA
CAACCTGTCGCTCAACGAGTGCTTCATCAAACTGCCCAAGGGCCTCGGGCGACCCGGCAAGGGCCACTAC
TGGACCATCGATCCGGCTAGCGAGTTTATGTTCGAGGAGGGCTCGTTCCGCCGGCGGCCGCGCGGCTTCC
GAAGGAAATGCCAGGCGCTCAAGCCTGTGTACAGCATGGTGAACGGGCTGGGCTTCAACCACCTCCCCGA
CACCTACGGCTTCCAGGGCTCCGGAGGCCTCTCGTGCGCGCCCAACAGCCTGGCGCTGGAGGGCGGCTTG
GGCATGATGAATGGCCATTTGGCTGGCAACGTGGACGGCATGGCTTTGCCCAGCCACTCGGTGCCACACC
TGCCCTCCAACGGCGGCCACTCGTACATGGGTGGCTGCGGTGGCTCTGCGGCCGGGGAGTACCCGCACCA
CGACAGCTCGGTGCCCGCTTCACCGCTGCTGCCGGCCGGCGCCGGCGGAGTCATGGAGCCGCACGCCGTT
TACTCCAGCTCTGCAGCAGCCTGGCCGCCCGCGGCCTCCGCGGCTCTCAACAGCGGGGCCTCCTACATCA
AGCAACAGCCTCTGTCCCCTTGCAACCCAGCCGCCAACCCCCTGTCTGGCAGCATCTCCACGCACTCCCT
GGAGCAGCCATACCTTCACCAAAACAGTCACAACGGGCCGGCAGAACTGCAAGGCATCCCTCGGTATCAC
TCACAGTCGCCCAGCATGTGTGACAGAAAGGAGTTTGTCTTCTCTTTCAATGCCATGGCCTCTTCTTCTA
TGCATACAACAGGCGGAGGATCTTACTATCACCAGCAGGTCACCTACCAAGACATCAAGCCGTGTGTGAT
GTGAGGTCTCGAGCGGCCGCATCGTGACTGACTGACGATCTGCCTCGCGCGTTTCGGTGATGACGGTGAA
AACCTCTGACACATGCAGCTCCCGGAGACGGTCACAGCTTGTCTGTAAGCGGATGCCGGGAGCAGACAAG
CCCGTCAGGGCGCGTCAGCGGGTGTTGGCGGGTGTCGGGGCGCAGCCATGACCCAGTCACGTAGCGATAG
CGGAGTGTATAATTCTTGAAGACGAAAGGGCCTCGTGATACGCCTATTTTTATAGGTTAATGTCATGATA
ATAATGGTTTCTTAGACGTCAGGTGGCACTTTTCGGGGAAATGTGCGCGGAACCCCTATTTGTTTATTTT
TCTAAATACATTCAAATATGTATCCGCTCATGAGACAATAACCCTGATAAATGCTTCAATAATATTGAAA
AAGGAAGAGTATGAGTATTCAACATTTCCGTGTCGCCCTTATTCCCTTTTTTGCGGCATTTTGCCTTCCT
GTTTTTGCTCACCCAGAAACGCTGGTGAAAGTAAAAGATGCTGAAGATCAGTTGGGTGCACGAGTGGGTT
ACATCGAACTGGATCTCAACAGCGGTAAGATCCTTGAGAGTTTTCGCCCCGAAGAACGTTTTCCAATGAT
GAGCACTTTTAAAGTTCTGCTATGTGGCGCGGTATTATCCCGTGTTGACGCCGGGCAAGAGCAACTCGGT
CGCCGCATACACTATTCTCAGAATGACTTGGTTGAGTACTCACCAGTCACAGAAAAGCATCTTACGGATG
GCATGACAGTAAGAGAATTATGCAGTGCTGCCATAACCATGAGTGATAACACTGCGGCCAACTTACTTCT
GACAACGATCGGAGGACCGAAGGAGCTAACCGCTTTTTTGCACAACATGGGGGATCATGTAACTCGCCTT
GATCGTTGGGAACCGGAGCTGAATGAAGCCATACCAAACGACGAGCGTGACACCACGATGCCTGCAGCAA
TGGCAACAACGTTGCGCAAACTATTAACTGGCGAACTACTTACTCTAGCTTCCCGGCAACAATTAATAGA
CTGGATGGAGGCGGATAAAGTTGCAGGACCACTTCTGCGCTCGGCCCTTCCGGCTGGCTGGTTTATTGCT
GATAAATCTGGAGCCGGTGAGCGTGGGTCTCGCGGTATCATTGCAGCACTGGGGCCAGATGGTAAGCCCT
CCCGTATCGTAGTTATCTACACGACGGGGAGTCAGGCAACTATGGATGAACGAAATAGACAGATCGCTGA
GATAGGTGCCTCACTGATTAAGCATTGGTAACTGTCAGACCAAGTTTACTCATATATACTTTAGATTGAT
TTAAAACTTCATTTTTAATTTAAAAGGATCTAGGTGAAGATCCTTTTTGATAATCTCATGACCAAAATCC
CTTAACGTGAGTTTTCGTTCCACTGAGCGTCAGACCCCGTAGAAAAGATCAAAGGATCTTCTTGAGATCC
TTTTTTTCTGCGCGTAATCTGCTGCTTGCAAACAAAAAAACCACCGCTACCAGCGGTGGTTTGTTTGCCG
GATCAAGAGCTACCAACTCTTTTTCCGAAGGTAACTGGCTTCAGCAGAGCGCAGATACCAAATACTGTCC
TTCTAGTGTAGCCGTAGTTAGGCCACCACTTCAAGAACTCTGTAGCACCGCCTACATACCTCGCTCTGCT
AATCCTGTTACCAGTGGCTGCTGCCAGTGGCGATAAGTCGTGTCTTACCGGGTTGGACTCAAGACGATAG
TTACCGGATAAGGCGCAGCGGTCGGGCTGAACGGGGGGTTCGTGCACACAGCCCAGCTTGGAGCGAACGA
CCTACACCGAACTGAGATACCTACAGCGTGAGCTATGAGAAAGCGCCACGCTTCCCGAAGGGAGAAAGGC
GGACAGGTATCCGGTAAGCGGCAGGGTCGGAACAGGAGAGCGCACGAGGGAGCTTCCAGGGGGAAACGCC
TGGTATCTTTATAGTCCTGTCGGGTTTCGCCACCTCTGACTTGAGCGTCGATTTTTGTGATGCTCGTCAG
GGGGGCGGAGCCTATGGAAAAACGCCAGCAACGCGGCCTTTTTACGGTTCCTGGCCTTTTGCTGGCCTTT
TGCTCACATGTTCTTTCCTGCGTTATCCCCTGATTCTGTGGATAACCGTATTACCGCCTTTGAGTGAGCT
GATACCGCTCGCCGCAGCCGAACGACCGAGCGCAGCGAGTCAGTGAGCGAGGAAGCGGAAGAGCGCCTGA
TGCGGTATTTTCTCCTTACGCATCTGTGCGGTATTTCACACCGCATAAATTCCGACACCATCGAATGGCG
CAAAACCTTTCGCGGTATGGCATGATAGCGCCCGGAAGAGAGTCAATTCAGGGTGGTGAATGTGAAACCA
GTAACGTTATACGATGTCGCAGAGTATGCCGGTGTCTCTTATCAGACCGTTTCCCGCGTGGTGAACCAGG
CCAGCCACGTTTCTGCGAAAACGCGGGAAAAAGTGGAAGCGGCGATGGCGGAGCTGAATTACATTCCCAA
CCGCGTGGCACAACAACTGGCGGGCAAACAGTCGTTGCTGATTGGCGTTGCCACCTCCAGTCTGGCCCTG
CACGCGCCGTCGCAAATTGTCGCGGCGATTAAATCTCGCGCCGATCAACTGGGTGCCAGCGTGGTGGTGT
CGATGGTAGAACGAAGCGGCGTCGAAGCCTGTAAAGCGGCGGTGCACAATCTTCTCGCGCAACGCGTCAG
TGGGCTGATCATTAACTATCCGCTGGATGACCAGGATGCCATTGCTGTGGAAGCTGCCTGCACTAATGTT
CCGGCGTTATTTCTTGATGTCTCTGACCAGACACCCATCAACAGTATTATTTTCTCCCATGAAGACGGTA
CGCGACTGGGCGTGGAGCATCTGGTCGCATTGGGTCACCAGCAAATCGCGCTGTTAGCGGGCCCATTAAG
TTCTGTCTCGGCGCGTCTGCGTCTGGCTGGCTGGCATAAATATCTCACTCGCAATCAAATTCAGCCGATA
GCGGAACGGGAAGGCGACTGGAGTGCCATGTCCGGTTTTCAACAAACCATGCAAATGCTGAATGAGGGCA
TCGTTCCCACTGCGATGCTGGTTGCCAACGATCAGATGGCGCTGGGCGCAATGCGCGCCATTACCGAGTC
CGGGCTGCGCGTTGGTGCGGATATCTCGGTAGTGGGATACGACGATACCGAAGACAGCTCATGTTATATC
CCGCCGTTAACCACCATCAAACAGGATTTTCGCCTGCTGGGGCAAACCAGCGTGGACCGCTTGCTGCAAC
TCTCTCAGGGCCAGGCGGTGAAGGGCAATCAGCTGTTGCCCGTCTCACTGGTGAAAAGAAAAACCACCCT
GGCGCCCAATACGCAAACCGCCTCTCCCCGCGCGTTGGCCGATTCATTAATGCAGCTGGCACGACAGGTT
TCCCGACTGGAAAGCGGGCAGTGAGCGCAACGCAATTAATGTAAGTTAGCTCACTCATTAGGCACCCCAG
GCTTTACACTTTATGCTTCCGGCTCGTATGTTGTGTGGAATTGTGAGCGGATAACAATTTCACACAGGAA
ACAGCTATGACCATGATTACGGATTCACTGGCCGTCGTTTTACAACGTCGTGACTGGGAAAACCCTGGCG
TTACCCAACTTAATCGCCTTGCAGCACATCCCCCTTTCGCCAGCTGGCGTAATAGCGAAGAGGCCCGCAC
CGATCGCCCTTCCCAACAGTTGCGCAGCCTGAATGGCGAATGGCGCTTTGCCTGGTTTCCGGCACCAGAA
GCGGTGCCGGAAAGCTGGCTGGAGTGCGATCTTCCTGAGGCCGATACTGTCGTCGTCCCCTCAAACTGGC
AGATGCACGGTTACGATGCGCCCATCTACACCAACGTGACCTATCCCATTACGGTCAATCCGCCGTTTGT
TCCCACGGAGAATCCGACGGGTTGTTACTCGCTCACATTTAATGTTGATGAAAGCTGGCTACAGGAAGGC
CAGACGCGAATTATTTTTGATGGCGTTGGAATTAGCTTATCGACTGCACGGTGCACCAATGCTTCTGGCG
TCAGGCAGCCATCGGAAGCTGTGGTATGGCTGTGCAGGTCGTAAATCACTGCATAATTCGTGTCGCTCAA
GGCGCACTCCCGTTCTGGATAATGTTTTTTGCGCCGACATCATAACGGTTCTGGCAAATATTCTGAAATG
AGCTG
